Addgene plasmid #120841: pLenti6.3/NS3
Purpose: Lentiviral expression of ZIKV protein
Depositing lab: Jan Rehwinkel. Depositing organization: University of Oxford.
Backbone
  Vector backbone: pLenti6.3
  Backbone manufacturer: Invitrogen
  Backbone size w/o insert (bp): 7735
  Vector type: Lentiviral
Growth in bacteria
  Bacterial resistance: Ampicillin, 100 μg/mL
  Growth temperature: 37°C
  Growth strain: NEB Stable
  Copy number: High Copy
Gene/Insert
  Gene/Insert name: NS3 ZIKV
  Promoter: CMV
  Tag / fusion protein: V5 (C terminal on backbone)
  Cloning method: Gateway Cloning
Terms and licenses: Academic/Nonprofit Terms; Industry Terms: Not Available to Industry
How to cite: pLenti6.3/NS3 was a gift from Jan Rehwinkel (Addgene plasmid # 120841 ; http://n2t.net/addgene:120841 ; RRID:Addgene_120841)
