[The description below was written by a language model from this plasmid's Addgene catalogue record and pLannotate feature annotations shown in this document.]
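Description:
pLenti6.3/NS3 is a lentiviral expression plasmid built on the Invitrogen pLenti6.3 backbone for delivering the NS3 protein of Zika virus (ZIKV) into mammalian cells. It is maintained in E. coli through a high-copy ColE1/pUC-type origin and an ampicillin resistance gene, and it also carries an f1 origin. The viral portion is an HIV-1-derived self-inactivating transfer vector. An RSV promoter fused to a truncated 5' LTR drives genomic RNA production in packaging cells. It is followed by the Ψ packaging signal with a gag fragment, the Rev response element for Rev-dependent nuclear export, and the cPPT/CTS. The unit closes with a ΔU3 3' LTR, which leaves the integrated provirus without LTR promoter activity, and an SV40 polyadenylation signal and SV40 origin lie downstream.

The NS3 open reading frame of about 1.9 kb was introduced by Gateway recombination and sits between attB1 and attB2 sites downstream of the CMV enhancer/promoter. Two short tet operator-like matches are annotated just after this promoter, although the record does not describe the construct as inducible. The automated annotation labels the insert as a dengue virus 2 polyprotein NS3 fragment, which reflects homology among flavivirus NS3 proteins (serine protease, NTPase and RNA helicase) rather than the catalogued ZIKV origin. A backbone-encoded V5 epitope follows attB2 to give a C-terminal tag for detection, and a WPRE enhances transcript expression. A separate SV40/EM7 promoter cassette expresses blasticidin S deaminase, allowing blasticidin selection of transduced cells. The two sequence records are the same length and carry identical features, differing only in their start coordinate. The stated use is lentiviral expression of this ZIKV protein.
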