Features (pLannotate 1.2.2; 34 found; start..end, strand, type, name):
      3..229     +  promoter       RSV promoter: Rous sarcoma virus enhancer/promoter
    230..410     +  LTR            5' LTR (truncated): truncated 5' long terminal repeat (LTR) from HIV-1
    457..582     +  misc_feature   HIV-1 Ψ: packaging signal of human immunodeficiency virus type 1
    566..929     +  CDS            HIV-1 gag (fragment): gag protein from human immunodeficiency virus 1; gag
   1075..1308    +  misc_feature   RRE: The Rev response element (RRE) of HIV-1 allows for Rev-dependent mRNA export from the nucleus to the cytoplasm.
   1685..1785    +  CDS            Rev (fragment): human immunodeficiency virus 1 (HIV-1) Rev protein; rev; enhances nuclear export of unspliced and incompletely spliced viral mRNAs
   1804..1921    +  misc_feature   cPPT/CTS: central polypurine tract and central termination sequence of HIV-1
   1945..2246    +  enhancer       CMV enhancer: human cytomegalovirus immediate early enhancer
   2247..2450    +  promoter       CMV promoter: human cytomegalovirus (CMV) immediate early promoter
   2452..2471    +  promoter       PLtetO-1 promoter (fragment): modified phage lambda PL promoter with tet operator sites (Lutz and Bujard, 1997)
   2473..2492    +  promoter       PLtetO-1 promoter (fragment): modified phage lambda PL promoter with tet operator sites (Lutz and Bujard, 1997)
   2532..2556    +  protein_bind   attB1: mutant version of attB; recombination site for the Gateway® BP reaction BP Clonase™
   2568..4436    +  CDS            POLG_DEN2T (fragment): Experimental evidence at protein level: Swiss-Prot protein existence level 1. [Serine protease NS3]: Displays three enzymatic activities: serine protease, NTPase and RNA helicase. NS3 serine protease, in association with NS2B, performs its autocleavage and cleaves the polyprotein at dibasic sites in the cytoplasm: C-prM, NS2A-NS2B, NS2B- NS3, NS3-NS4A, NS4A-2K and NS4B-NS5. NS3 RNA helicase binds RNA and unwinds dsRNA in the 3' to 5' direction. From Dengue virus type 2 (strain Tonga/EKB194/1974) (DENV-2).
   4450..4474    -  protein_bind   attB2: mutant version of attB; recombination site for the Gateway® BP reaction BP Clonase™
   4527..4568    +  CDS            V5 tag: epitope tag from simian virus 5
   4592..5180    +  misc_feature   WPRE: woodchuck hepatitis virus posttranscriptional regulatory element
   5195..5511    +  promoter       SV40 promoter: SV40 enhancer and early promoter
   5559..5606    +  promoter       EM7 promoter: synthetic bacterial promoter&nbsp
   5625..6023    +  CDS            BSD: blasticidin S deaminase; Aspergillus terreus BSD; confers resistance to blasticidin
   6040..6108    +  CDS            nef (fragment): NEF_HV1Z2 - Experimental evidence at protein level: Swiss-Prot protein existence level 1. Extracellular Nef protein targets CD4(+) T-lymphocytes for apoptosis by interacting with CXCR4 surface receptors. From Human immunodeficiency virus type 1 group M subtype D (isolate Z2/CDC-Z34) (HIV-1).
   6110..6343    +  LTR            3' LTR (ΔU3): self-inactivating 3' long terminal repeat (LTR) from HIV-1
   6415..6536    +  polyA_signal   SV40 poly(A) signal: SV40 polyadenylation signal
   6576..6711    +  rep_origin     SV40 ori: SV40 origin of replication
   6732..6750    -  promoter       T7 promoter: promoter for bacteriophage T7 RNA polymerase
   6758..6913    +  CDS            lacZα (fragment): LacZα fragment of β-galactosidase; lacZ fragment
   6918..7346    +  rep_origin     f1 ori (sequence partly withheld): f1 bacteriophage origin of replication; arrow indicates direction of (+) strand synthesis
   7399..7503    +  promoter       AmpR promoter: bla
   7504..8364    +  CDS            AmpR: β-lactamase; bla; confers resistance to ampicillin, carbenicillin, and related antibiotics
   8535..9123    +  rep_origin     ori: high-copy-number ColE1/pMB1/pBR322/pUC origin of replication
   9306..9398    +  CDS            lacI (fragment): lac repressor; lacI; The lac repressor binds to the lac operator to inhibit transcription in E. coli. This inhibition can be relieved by adding lactose or isopropyl-β-D-thiogalactopyranoside (IPTG).
   9411..9432    +  protein_bind   CAP binding site: CAP binding activates transcription in the presence of cAMP. E. coli catabolite activator protein
   9447..9477    +  promoter       lac promoter: promoter for the E. coli lac operon
   9485..9501    +  protein_bind   lac operator: The lac repressor binds to the lac operator to inhibit transcription in E. coli. This inhibition can be relieved by adding lactose or isopropyl-β-D-thiogalactopyranoside (IPTG). lac repressor encoded by lacI
   9546..9564    +  promoter       T3 promoter: promoter for bacteriophage T3 RNA polymerase
>Addgene plasmid #120841 | pLenti6.3/NS3 | depositor full sequence | sequence record 229578 | pLenti6.3/NS3 sequence 9589 bps
AATGTAGTCTTATGCAATACTCTTGTAGTCTTGCAACATGGTAACGATGAGTTAGCAACATGCCTTACAA
GGAGAGAAAAAGCACCGTGCATGCCGATTGGTGGAAGTAAGGTGGTACGATCGTGCCTTATTAGGAAGGC
AACAGACGGGTCTGACATGGATTGGACGAACCACTGAATTGCCGCATTGCAGAGATATTGTATTTAAGTG
CCTAGCTCGATACATAAACGGGTCTCTCTGGTTAGACCAGATCTGAGCCTGGGAGCTCTCTGGCTAACTA
GGGAACCCACTGCTTAAGCCTCAATAAAGCTTGCCTTGAGTGCTTCAAGTAGTGTGTGCCCGTCTGTTGT
GTGACTCTGGTAACTAGAGATCCCTCAGACCCTTTTAGTCAGTGTGGAAAATCTCTAGCAGTGGCGCCCG
AACAGGGACTTGAAAGCGAAAGGGAAACCAGAGGAGCTCTCTCGACGCAGGACTCGGCTTGCTGAAGCGC
GCACGGCAAGAGGCGAGGGGCGGCGACTGGTGAGTACGCCAAAAATTTTGACTAGCGGAGGCTAGAAGGA
GAGAGATGGGTGCGAGAGCGTCAGTATTAAGCGGGGGAGAATTAGATCGCGATGGGAAAAAATTCGGTTA
AGGCCAGGGGGAAAGAAAAAATATAAATTAAAACATATAGTATGGGCAAGCAGGGAGCTAGAACGATTCG
CAGTTAATCCTGGCCTGTTAGAAACATCAGAAGGCTGTAGACAAATACTGGGACAGCTACAACCATCCCT
TCAGACAGGATCAGAAGAACTTAGATCATTATATAATACAGTAGCAACCCTCTATTGTGTGCATCAAAGG
ATAGAGATAAAAGACACCAAGGAAGCTTTAGACAAGATAGAGGAAGAGCAAAACAAAAGTAAGACCACCG
CACAGCAAGCGGCCGCTGATCTTCAGACCTGGAGGAGGAGATATGAGGGACAATTGGAGAAGTGAATTAT
ATAAATATAAAGTAGTAAAAATTGAACCATTAGGAGTAGCACCCACCAAGGCAAAGAGAAGAGTGGTGCA
GAGAGAAAAAAGAGCAGTGGGAATAGGAGCTTTGTTCCTTGGGTTCTTGGGAGCAGCAGGAAGCACTATG
GGCGCAGCGTCAATGACGCTGACGGTACAGGCCAGACAATTATTGTCTGGTATAGTGCAGCAGCAGAACA
ATTTGCTGAGGGCTATTGAGGCGCAACAGCATCTGTTGCAACTCACAGTCTGGGGCATCAAGCAGCTCCA
GGCAAGAATCCTGGCTGTGGAAAGATACCTAAAGGATCAACAGCTCCTGGGGATTTGGGGTTGCTCTGGA
AAACTCATTTGCACCACTGCTGTGCCTTGGAATGCTAGTTGGAGTAATAAATCTCTGGAACAGATTTGGA
ATCACACGACCTGGATGGAGTGGGACAGAGAAATTAACAATTACACAAGCTTAATACACTCCTTAATTGA
AGAATCGCAAAACCAGCAAGAAAAGAATGAACAAGAATTATTGGAATTAGATAAATGGGCAAGTTTGTGG
AATTGGTTTAACATAACAAATTGGCTGTGGTATATAAAATTATTCATAATGATAGTAGGAGGCTTGGTAG
GTTTAAGAATAGTTTTTGCTGTACTTTCTATAGTGAATAGAGTTAGGCAGGGATATTCACCATTATCGTT
TCAGACCCACCTCCCAACCCCGAGGGGACCCGACAGGCCCGAAGGAATAGAAGAAGAAGGTGGAGAGAGA
GACAGAGACAGATCCATTCGATTAGTGAACGGATCTCGACGGTATCGGTTAACTTTTAAAAGAAAAGGGG
GGATTGGGGGGTACAGTGCAGGGGAAAGAATAGTAGACATAATAGCAACAGACATACAAACTAAAGAATT
ACAAAAACAAATTACAAAAATTCAAAATTTTATCGATAAGCTTGGGAGTTCCGCTTACATAACTTACGGT
AAATGGCCCGCCTGGCTGACCGCCCAACGACCCCCGCCCATTGACGTCAATAATGACGTATGTTCCCATA
GTAACGCCAATAGGGACTTTCCATTGACGTCAATGGGTGGAGTATTTACGGTAAACTGCCCACTTGGCAG
TACATCAAGTGTATCATATGCCAAGTACGCCCCCTATTGACGTCAATGACGGTAAATGGCCCGCCTGGCA
TTATGCCCAGTACATGACCTTATGGGACTTTCCTACTTGGCAGTACATCTACGTATTAGTCATCGCTATT
ACCATGGTGATGCGGTTTTGGCAGTACATCAATGGGCGTGGATAGCGGTTTGACTCACGGGGATTTCCAA
GTCTCCACCCCATTGACGTCAATGGGAGTTTGTTTTGGCACCAAAATCAACGGGACTTTCCAAAATGTCG
TAACAACTCCGCCCCATTGACGCAAATGGGCGGTAGGCGTGTACGGTGGGAGGTCTATATAAGCAGAGCT
CTCCCTATCAGTGATAGAGATCTCCCTATCAGTGATAGAGATCGTCGACTAGTCCAGTGTGGTGGAATTC
TGCAGATATCAACAAGTTTGTACAAAAAAGCAGGCTCCGAATTCGCCCTTAGGAGGACAGCTATGAGTGG
TGCTCTATGGGATGTGCCTGCTCCCAAGGAAGTAAAAAAGGGGGAGACCACAGATGGAGTGTACAGAGTA
ATGACTCGTAGACTGCTAGGTTCAACACAAGTTGGAGTGGGAGTTATGCAAGAGGGGGTCTTTCACACTA
TGTGGCACGTCACAAAAGGATCCGCGCTGAGAAGCGGTGAAGGGAGACTTGATCCATACTGGGGAGATGT
CAAGCAGGATCTGGTGTCATACTGTGGTCCATGGAAGCTAGATGCCGCCTGGGACGGGCACAGCGAGGTG
CAGCTCTTGGCCGTGCCCCCCGGAGAGAGAGCGAGGAACATCCAGACTCTGCCCGGAATATTTAAGACAA
AGGATGGGGACATTGGAGCGGTTGCGCTGGATTACCCAGCAGGAACTTCAGGATCTCCAATCCTAGACAA
GTGTGGGAGAGTGATAGGACTTTATGGCAATGGGGTCGTGATCAAAAATGGGAGTTATGTTAGTGCCATC
ACCCAAGGGAGGAGGGAGGAAGAGACTCCTGTTGAGTGCTTCGAGCCTTCGATGCTGAAGAAGAAGCAGC
TAACTGTCTTAGACTTGCATCCTGGAGCTGGGAAAACCAGGAGAGTTCTTCCTGAAATAGTCCGTGAAGC
CATAAAAACAAGACTCCGTACTGTGATCTTAGCTCCAACCAGGGTTGTCGCTGCTGAAATGGAGGAAGCC
CTTAGAGGGCTTCCAGTGCGTTATATGACAACAGCAGTCAATGTCACCCACTCTGGAACAGAAATCGTCG
ACTTAATGTGCCATGCCACCTTCACTTCACGTCTACTACAGCCAATCAGAGTCCCCAACTATAATCTGTA
TATTATGGATGAGGCCCACTTCACAGATCCCTCAAGTATAGCAGCAAGAGGATACATTTCAACAAGGGTT
GAGATGGGCGAGGCGGCTGCCATCTTCATGACCGCCACGCCACCAGGAACCCGTGACGCATTTCCGGACT
CCAACTCACCAATTATGGACACCGAAGTGGAAGTCCCAGAGAGAGCCTGGAGCTCAGGCTTTGATTGGGT
GACGGATCATTCTGGAAAAACAGTTTGGTTTGTTCCAAGCGTGAGGAACGGCAATGAGATCGCAGCTTGT
CTGACAAAGGCTGGAAAACGGGTCATACAGCTCAGCAGAAAGACTTTTGAGACAGAGTTCCAGAAAACAA
AACATCAAGAGTGGGACTTTGTCGTGACAACTGACATTTCAGAGATGGGCGCCAACTTTAAAGCTGACCG
TGTCATAGATTCCAGGAGATGCCTAAAGCCGGTCATACTTGATGGCGAGAGAGTCATTTTGGCTGGACCC
ATGCCTGTCACACATGCCAGCGCTGCCCAGAGGAGGGGGCGCATAGGCAGGAATCCCAACAAACCTGGAG
ATGAGTATCTGTATGGAGGTGGGTGCGCAGAGACTGACGAAGACCATGCACACTGGCTTGAAGCAAGAAT
GCTCCTTGACAATATTTACCTCCAAGATGGCCTCATAGCCTCGCTCTATCGACCTGAGGCCGACAAAGTA
GCAGCCATTGAGGGAGAGTTCAAGCTTAGGACGGAGCAAAGGAAGACCTTTGTGGAACTCATGAAAAGAG
GAGATCTTCCTGTTTGGCTGGCCTATCAGGTTGCATCTGCCGGAATAACCTACACAGATAGAAGATGGTG
CTTTGATGGCACGACCAACAACACCATAATGGAAGACAGTGTGCCGGCAGAGGTGTGGACCAGACACGGA
GAGAAAAGAGTGCTCAAACCGAGGTGGATGGACGCCAGAGTTTGTTCAGATCATGCGGCCCTGAAGTCAT
TCAAGGAGTTTGCCGCTGGGAAAAGAAAGGGCGAATTCGACCCAGCTTTCTTGTACAAAGTGGTTGATAT
CCAGCACAGTGGCGGCCGCTCGAGTCTAGAGGGGCCGCGGTTCGAAGGTAAGCCTATCCCTAACCCTCTC
CTCGGTCTCGATTCTACGCGTACCGGTTAGTAATGATCGACAATCAACCTCTGGATTACAAAATTTGTGA
AAGATTGACTGGTATTCTTAACTATGTTGCTCCTTTTACGCTATGTGGATACGCTGCTTTAATGCCTTTG
TATCATGCTATTGCTTCCCGTATGGCTTTCATTTTCTCCTCCTTGTATAAATCCTGGTTGCTGTCTCTTT
ATGAGGAGTTGTGGCCCGTTGTCAGGCAACGTGGCGTGGTGTGCACTGTGTTTGCTGACGCAACCCCCAC
TGGTTGGGGCATTGCCACCACCTGTCAGCTCCTTTCCGGGACTTTCGCTTTCCCCCTCCCTATTGCCACG
GCGGAACTCATCGCCGCCTGCCTTGCCCGCTGCTGGACAGGGGCTCGGCTGTTGGGCACTGACAATTCCG
TGGTGTTGTCGGGGAAGCTGACGTCCTTTCCATGGCTGCTCGCCTGTGTTGCCACCTGGATTCTGCGCGG
GACGTCCTTCTGCTACGTCCCTTCGGCCCTCAATCCAGCGGACCTTCCTTCCCGCGGCCTGCTGCCGGCT
CTGCGGCCTCTTCCGCGTCTTCGCCTTCGCCCTCAGACGAGTCGGATCTCCCTTTGGGCCGCCTCCCCGC
CTGGCGATGGTACCGGTGTGGAAAGTCCCCAGGCTCCCCAGCAGGCAGAAGTATGCAAAGCATGCATCTC
AATTAGTCAGCAACCAGGTGTGGAAAGTCCCCAGGCTCCCCAGCAGGCAGAAGTATGCAAAGCATGCATC
TCAATTAGTCAGCAACCATAGTCCCGCCCCTAACTCCGCCCATCCCGCCCCTAACTCCGCCCAGTTCCGC
CCATTCTCCGCCCCATGGCTGACTAATTTTTTTTATTTATGCAGAGGCCGAGGCCGCCTCTGCCTCTGAG
CTATTCCAGAAGTAGTGAGGAGGCTTTTTTGGAGGCCTAGGCTTTTGCAAAAAGCTCCCGGGAGCTTGTA
TATCCATTTTCGGATCTGATCAGCACGTGTTGACAATTAATCATCGGCATAGTATATCGGCATAGTATAA
TACGACAAGGTGAGGAACTAAACCATGGCCAAGCCTTTGTCTCAAGAAGAATCCACCCTCATTGAAAGAG
CAACGGCTACAATCAACAGCATCCCCATCTCTGAAGACTACAGCGTCGCCAGCGCAGCTCTCTCTAGCGA
CGGCCGCATCTTCACTGGTGTCAATGTATATCATTTTACTGGGGGACCTTGTGCAGAACTCGTGGTGCTG
GGCACTGCTGCTGCTGCGGCAGCTGGCAACCTGACTTGTATCGTCGCGATCGGAAATGAGAACAGGGGCA
TCTTGAGCCCCTGCGGACGGTGCCGACAGGTGCTTCTCGATCTGCATCCTGGGATCAAAGCCATAGTGAA
GGACAGTGATGGACAGCCGACGGCAGTTGGGATTCGTGAATTGCTGCCCTCTGGTTATGTGTGGGAGGGC
TAAGCACAATTCGAGCTCGGTACCTTTAAGACCAATGACTTACAAGGCAGCTGTAGATCTTAGCCACTTT
TTAAAAGAAAAGGGGGGACTGGAAGGGCTAATTCACTCCCAACGAAGACAAGATCTGCTTTTTGCTTGTA
CTGGGTCTCTCTGGTTAGACCAGATCTGAGCCTGGGAGCTCTCTGGCTAACTAGGGAACCCACTGCTTAA
GCCTCAATAAAGCTTGCCTTGAGTGCTTCAAGTAGTGTGTGCCCGTCTGTTGTGTGACTCTGGTAACTAG
AGATCCCTCAGACCCTTTTAGTCAGTGTGGAAAATCTCTAGCAGTAGTAGTTCATGTCATCTTATTATTC
AGTATTTATAACTTGCAAAGAAATGAATATCAGAGAGTGAGAGGAACTTGTTTATTGCAGCTTATAATGG
TTACAAATAAAGCAATAGCATCACAAATTTCACAAATAAAGCATTTTTTTCACTGCATTCTAGTTGTGGT
TTGTCCAAACTCATCAATGTATCTTATCATGTCTGGCTCTAGCTATCCCGCCCCTAACTCCGCCCATCCC
GCCCCTAACTCCGCCCAGTTCCGCCCATTCTCCGCCCCATGGCTGACTAATTTTTTTTATTTATGCAGAG
GCCGAGGCCGCCTCGGCCTCTGAGCTATTCCAGAAGTAGTGAGGAGGCTTTTTTGGAGGCCTAGGGACGT
ACCCAATTCGCCCTATAGTGAGTCGTATTACGCGCGCTCACTGGCCGTCGTTTTACAACGTCGTGACTGG
GAAAACCCTGGCGTTACCCAACTTAATCGCCTTGCAGCACATCCCCCTTTCGCCAGCTGGCGTAATAGCG
AAGAGGCCCGCACCGATCGCCCTTCCCAACAGTTGCGCAGCCTGAATGGCGAATGGG
[124 nt withheld, positions 6918-7041]
C
[91 nt withheld, positions 7043-7133]
A
[49 nt withheld, positions 7135-7183]
CCTTTGACGTTGGAGTCCACGTTCTTT
[37 nt withheld, positions 7211-7247]
ACCCTATCTCGGTCTATTCTTTTGATTTATAAGGGATTTTGCCGATTTCGGCCTATTGGTTAAAAAATGA
GCTGATTTAACAAAAATTTAACGCGAATTTTAACAAAATATTAACGCTTACAATTTAGGTGGCACTTTTC
GGGGAAATGTGCGCGGAACCCCTATTTGTTTATTTTTCTAAATACATTCAAATATGTATCCGCTCATGAG
ACAATAACCCTGATAAATGCTTCAATAATATTGAAAAAGGAAGAGTATGAGTATTCAACATTTCCGTGTC
GCCCTTATTCCCTTTTTTGCGGCATTTTGCCTTCCTGTTTTTGCTCACCCAGAAACGCTGGTGAAAGTAA
AAGATGCTGAAGATCAGTTGGGTGCACGAGTGGGTTACATCGAACTGGATCTCAACAGCGGTAAGATCCT
TGAGAGTTTTCGCCCCGAAGAACGTTTTCCAATGATGAGCACTTTTAAAGTTCTGCTATGTGGCGCGGTA
TTATCCCGTATTGACGCCGGGCAAGAGCAACTCGGTCGCCGCATACACTATTCTCAGAATGACTTGGTTG
AGTACTCACCAGTCACAGAAAAGCATCTTACGGATGGCATGACAGTAAGAGAATTATGCAGTGCTGCCAT
AACCATGAGTGATAACACTGCGGCCAACTTACTTCTGACAACGATCGGAGGACCGAAGGAGCTAACCGCT
TTTTTGCACAACATGGGGGATCATGTAACTCGCCTTGATCGTTGGGAACCGGAGCTGAATGAAGCCATAC
CAAACGACGAGCGTGACACCACGATGCCTGTAGCAATGGCAACAACGTTGCGCAAACTATTAACTGGCGA
ACTACTTACTCTAGCTTCCCGGCAACAATTAATAGACTGGATGGAGGCGGATAAAGTTGCAGGACCACTT
CTGCGCTCGGCCCTTCCGGCTGGCTGGTTTATTGCTGATAAATCTGGAGCCGGTGAGCGTGGGTCTCGCG
GTATCATTGCAGCACTGGGGCCAGATGGTAAGCCCTCCCGTATCGTAGTTATCTACACGACGGGGAGTCA
GGCAACTATGGATGAACGAAATAGACAGATCGCTGAGATAGGTGCCTCACTGATTAAGCATTGGTAACTG
TCAGACCAAGTTTACTCATATATACTTTAGATTGATTTAAAACTTCATTTTTAATTTAAAAGGATCTAGG
TGAAGATCCTTTTTGATAATCTCATGACCAAAATCCCTTAACGTGAGTTTTCGTTCCACTGAGCGTCAGA
CCCCGTAGAAAAGATCAAAGGATCTTCTTGAGATCCTTTTTTTCTGCGCGTAATCTGCTGCTTGCAAACA
AAAAAACCACCGCTACCAGCGGTGGTTTGTTTGCCGGATCAAGAGCTACCAACTCTTTTTCCGAAGGTAA
CTGGCTTCAGCAGAGCGCAGATACCAAATACTGTTCTTCTAGTGTAGCCGTAGTTAGGCCACCACTTCAA
GAACTCTGTAGCACCGCCTACATACCTCGCTCTGCTAATCCTGTTACCAGTGGCTGCTGCCAGTGGCGAT
AAGTCGTGTCTTACCGGGTTGGACTCAAGACGATAGTTACCGGATAAGGCGCAGCGGTCGGGCTGAACGG
GGGGTTCGTGCACACAGCCCAGCTTGGAGCGAACGACCTACACCGAACTGAGATACCTACAGCGTGAGCT
ATGAGAAAGCGCCACGCTTCCCGAAGGGAGAAAGGCGGACAGGTATCCGGTAAGCGGCAGGGTCGGAACA
GGAGAGCGCACGAGGGAGCTTCCAGGGGGAAACGCCTGGTATCTTTATAGTCCTGTCGGGTTTCGCCACC
TCTGACTTGAGCGTCGATTTTTGTGATGCTCGTCAGGGGGGCGGAGCCTATGGAAAAACGCCAGCAACGC
GGCCTTTTTACGGTTCCTGGCCTTTTGCTGGCCTTTTGCTCACATGTTCTTTCCTGCGTTATCCCCTGAT
TCTGTGGATAACCGTATTACCGCCTTTGAGTGAGCTGATACCGCTCGCCGCAGCCGAACGACCGAGCGCA
GCGAGTCAGTGAGCGAGGAAGCGGAAGAGCGCCCAATACGCAAACCGCCTCTCCCCGCGCGTTGGCCGAT
TCATTAATGCAGCTGGCACGACAGGTTTCCCGACTGGAAAGCGGGCAGTGAGCGCAACGCAATTAATGTG
AGTTAGCTCACTCATTAGGCACCCCAGGCTTTACACTTTATGCTTCCGGCTCGTATGTTGTGTGGAATTG
TGAGCGGATAACAATTTCACACAGGAAACAGCTATGACCATGATTACGCCAAGCGCGCAATTAACCCTCA
CTAAAGGGAACAAAAGCTGGAGCTGCAAGCTT
