Features (pLannotate 1.2.2; 34 found; start..end, strand, type, name):
      3..304     +  enhancer       CMV enhancer: human cytomegalovirus immediate early enhancer
    305..508     +  promoter       CMV promoter: human cytomegalovirus (CMV) immediate early promoter
    510..529     +  promoter       PLtetO-1 promoter (fragment): modified phage lambda PL promoter with tet operator sites (Lutz and Bujard, 1997)
    531..550     +  promoter       PLtetO-1 promoter (fragment): modified phage lambda PL promoter with tet operator sites (Lutz and Bujard, 1997)
    590..614     +  protein_bind   attB1: mutant version of attB; recombination site for the Gateway® BP reaction BP Clonase™
    626..2494    +  CDS            POLG_DEN2T (fragment): Experimental evidence at protein level: Swiss-Prot protein existence level 1. [Serine protease NS3]: Displays three enzymatic activities: serine protease, NTPase and RNA helicase. NS3 serine protease, in association with NS2B, performs its autocleavage and cleaves the polyprotein at dibasic sites in the cytoplasm: C-prM, NS2A-NS2B, NS2B- NS3, NS3-NS4A, NS4A-2K and NS4B-NS5. NS3 RNA helicase binds RNA and unwinds dsRNA in the 3' to 5' direction. From Dengue virus type 2 (strain Tonga/EKB194/1974) (DENV-2).
   2508..2532    -  protein_bind   attB2: mutant version of attB; recombination site for the Gateway® BP reaction BP Clonase™
   2585..2626    +  CDS            V5 tag: epitope tag from simian virus 5
   2650..3238    +  misc_feature   WPRE: woodchuck hepatitis virus posttranscriptional regulatory element
   3253..3569    +  promoter       SV40 promoter: SV40 enhancer and early promoter
   3617..3664    +  promoter       EM7 promoter: synthetic bacterial promoter&nbsp
   3683..4081    +  CDS            BSD: blasticidin S deaminase; Aspergillus terreus BSD; confers resistance to blasticidin
   4098..4166    +  CDS            nef (fragment): NEF_HV1Z2 - Experimental evidence at protein level: Swiss-Prot protein existence level 1. Extracellular Nef protein targets CD4(+) T-lymphocytes for apoptosis by interacting with CXCR4 surface receptors. From Human immunodeficiency virus type 1 group M subtype D (isolate Z2/CDC-Z34) (HIV-1).
   4168..4401    +  LTR            3' LTR (ΔU3): self-inactivating 3' long terminal repeat (LTR) from HIV-1
   4473..4594    +  polyA_signal   SV40 poly(A) signal: SV40 polyadenylation signal
   4634..4769    +  rep_origin     SV40 ori: SV40 origin of replication
   4790..4808    -  promoter       T7 promoter: promoter for bacteriophage T7 RNA polymerase
   4816..4971    +  CDS            lacZα (fragment): LacZα fragment of β-galactosidase; lacZ fragment
   4976..5404    +  rep_origin     f1 ori (sequence partly withheld): f1 bacteriophage origin of replication; arrow indicates direction of (+) strand synthesis
   5457..5561    +  promoter       AmpR promoter: bla
   5562..6422    +  CDS            AmpR: β-lactamase; bla; confers resistance to ampicillin, carbenicillin, and related antibiotics
   6593..7181    +  rep_origin     ori: high-copy-number ColE1/pMB1/pBR322/pUC origin of replication
   7364..7456    +  CDS            lacI (fragment): lac repressor; lacI; The lac repressor binds to the lac operator to inhibit transcription in E. coli. This inhibition can be relieved by adding lactose or isopropyl-β-D-thiogalactopyranoside (IPTG).
   7469..7490    +  protein_bind   CAP binding site: CAP binding activates transcription in the presence of cAMP. E. coli catabolite activator protein
   7505..7535    +  promoter       lac promoter: promoter for the E. coli lac operon
   7543..7559    +  protein_bind   lac operator: The lac repressor binds to the lac operator to inhibit transcription in E. coli. This inhibition can be relieved by adding lactose or isopropyl-β-D-thiogalactopyranoside (IPTG). lac repressor encoded by lacI
   7604..7622    +  promoter       T3 promoter: promoter for bacteriophage T3 RNA polymerase
   7650..7876    +  promoter       RSV promoter: Rous sarcoma virus enhancer/promoter
   7877..8057    +  LTR            5' LTR (truncated): truncated 5' long terminal repeat (LTR) from HIV-1
   8104..8229    +  misc_feature   HIV-1 Ψ: packaging signal of human immunodeficiency virus type 1
   8213..8576    +  CDS            HIV-1 gag (fragment): gag protein from human immunodeficiency virus 1; gag
   8722..8955    +  misc_feature   RRE: The Rev response element (RRE) of HIV-1 allows for Rev-dependent mRNA export from the nucleus to the cytoplasm.
   9332..9432    +  CDS            Rev (fragment): human immunodeficiency virus 1 (HIV-1) Rev protein; rev; enhances nuclear export of unspliced and incompletely spliced viral mRNAs
   9451..9568    +  misc_feature   cPPT/CTS: central polypurine tract and central termination sequence of HIV-1
>Addgene plasmid #120841 | pLenti6.3/NS3 | addgene full sequence | sequence record 241014 | Addgene NGS Result
GCTTACATAACTTACGGTAAATGGCCCGCCTGGCTGACCGCCCAACGACCCCCGCCCATTGACGTCAATA
ATGACGTATGTTCCCATAGTAACGCCAATAGGGACTTTCCATTGACGTCAATGGGTGGAGTATTTACGGT
AAACTGCCCACTTGGCAGTACATCAAGTGTATCATATGCCAAGTACGCCCCCTATTGACGTCAATGACGG
TAAATGGCCCGCCTGGCATTATGCCCAGTACATGACCTTATGGGACTTTCCTACTTGGCAGTACATCTAC
GTATTAGTCATCGCTATTACCATGGTGATGCGGTTTTGGCAGTACATCAATGGGCGTGGATAGCGGTTTG
ACTCACGGGGATTTCCAAGTCTCCACCCCATTGACGTCAATGGGAGTTTGTTTTGGCACCAAAATCAACG
GGACTTTCCAAAATGTCGTAACAACTCCGCCCCATTGACGCAAATGGGCGGTAGGCGTGTACGGTGGGAG
GTCTATATAAGCAGAGCTCTCCCTATCAGTGATAGAGATCTCCCTATCAGTGATAGAGATCGTCGACTAG
TCCAGTGTGGTGGAATTCTGCAGATATCAACAAGTTTGTACAAAAAAGCAGGCTCCGAATTCGCCCTTAG
GAGGACAGCTATGAGTGGTGCTCTATGGGATGTGCCTGCTCCCAAGGAAGTAAAAAAGGGGGAGACCACA
GATGGAGTGTACAGAGTAATGACTCGTAGACTGCTAGGTTCAACACAAGTTGGAGTGGGAGTTATGCAAG
AGGGGGTCTTTCACACTATGTGGCACGTCACAAAAGGATCCGCGCTGAGAAGCGGTGAAGGGAGACTTGA
TCCATACTGGGGAGATGTCAAGCAGGATCTGGTGTCATACTGTGGTCCATGGAAGCTAGATGCCGCCTGG
GACGGGCACAGCGAGGTGCAGCTCTTGGCCGTGCCCCCCGGAGAGAGAGCGAGGAACATCCAGACTCTGC
CCGGAATATTTAAGACAAAGGATGGGGACATTGGAGCGGTTGCGCTGGATTACCCAGCAGGAACTTCAGG
ATCTCCAATCCTAGACAAGTGTGGGAGAGTGATAGGACTTTATGGCAATGGGGTCGTGATCAAAAATGGG
AGTTATGTTAGTGCCATCACCCAAGGGAGGAGGGAGGAAGAGACTCCTGTTGAGTGCTTCGAGCCTTCGA
TGCTGAAGAAGAAGCAGCTAACTGTCTTAGACTTGCATCCTGGAGCTGGGAAAACCAGGAGAGTTCTTCC
TGAAATAGTCCGTGAAGCCATAAAAACAAGACTCCGTACTGTGATCTTAGCTCCAACCAGGGTTGTCGCT
GCTGAAATGGAGGAAGCCCTTAGAGGGCTTCCAGTGCGTTATATGACAACAGCAGTCAATGTCACCCACT
CTGGAACAGAAATCGTCGACTTAATGTGCCATGCCACCTTCACTTCACGTCTACTACAGCCAATCAGAGT
CCCCAACTATAATCTGTATATTATGGATGAGGCCCACTTCACAGATCCCTCAAGTATAGCAGCAAGAGGA
TACATTTCAACAAGGGTTGAGATGGGCGAGGCGGCTGCCATCTTCATGACCGCCACGCCACCAGGAACCC
GTGACGCATTTCCGGACTCCAACTCACCAATTATGGACACCGAAGTGGAAGTCCCAGAGAGAGCCTGGAG
CTCAGGCTTTGATTGGGTGACGGATCATTCTGGAAAAACAGTTTGGTTTGTTCCAAGCGTGAGGAACGGC
AATGAGATCGCAGCTTGTCTGACAAAGGCTGGAAAACGGGTCATACAGCTCAGCAGAAAGACTTTTGAGA
CAGAGTTCCAGAAAACAAAACATCAAGAGTGGGACTTTGTCGTGACAACTGACATTTCAGAGATGGGCGC
CAACTTTAAAGCTGACCGTGTCATAGATTCCAGGAGATGCCTAAAGCCGGTCATACTTGATGGCGAGAGA
GTCATTTTGGCTGGACCCATGCCTGTCACACATGCCAGCGCTGCCCAGAGGAGGGGGCGCATAGGCAGGA
ATCCCAACAAACCTGGAGATGAGTATCTGTATGGAGGTGGGTGCGCAGAGACTGACGAAGACCATGCACA
CTGGCTTGAAGCAAGAATGCTCCTTGACAATATTTACCTCCAAGATGGCCTCATAGCCTCGCTCTATCGA
CCTGAGGCCGACAAAGTAGCAGCCATTGAGGGAGAGTTCAAGCTTAGGACGGAGCAAAGGAAGACCTTTG
TGGAACTCATGAAAAGAGGAGATCTTCCTGTTTGGCTGGCCTATCAGGTTGCATCTGCCGGAATAACCTA
CACAGATAGAAGATGGTGCTTTGATGGCACGACCAACAACACCATAATGGAAGACAGTGTGCCGGCAGAG
GTGTGGACCAGACACGGAGAGAAAAGAGTGCTCAAACCGAGGTGGATGGACGCCAGAGTTTGTTCAGATC
ATGCGGCCCTGAAGTCATTCAAGGAGTTTGCCGCTGGGAAAAGAAAGGGCGAATTCGACCCAGCTTTCTT
GTACAAAGTGGTTGATATCCAGCACAGTGGCGGCCGCTCGAGTCTAGAGGGCCCGCGGTTCGAAGGTAAG
CCTATCCCTAACCCTCTCCTCGGTCTCGATTCTACGCGTACCGGTTAGTAATGATCGACAATCAACCTCT
GGATTACAAAATTTGTGAAAGATTGACTGGTATTCTTAACTATGTTGCTCCTTTTACGCTATGTGGATAC
GCTGCTTTAATGCCTTTGTATCATGCTATTGCTTCCCGTATGGCTTTCATTTTCTCCTCCTTGTATAAAT
CCTGGTTGCTGTCTCTTTATGAGGAGTTGTGGCCCGTTGTCAGGCAACGTGGCGTGGTGTGCACTGTGTT
TGCTGACGCAACCCCCACTGGTTGGGGCATTGCCACCACCTGTCAGCTCCTTTCCGGGACTTTCGCTTTC
CCCCTCCCTATTGCCACGGCGGAACTCATCGCCGCCTGCCTTGCCCGCTGCTGGACAGGGGCTCGGCTGT
TGGGCACTGACAATTCCGTGGTGTTGTCGGGGAAGCTGACGTCCTTTCCATGGCTGCTCGCCTGTGTTGC
CACCTGGATTCTGCGCGGGACGTCCTTCTGCTACGTCCCTTCGGCCCTCAATCCAGCGGACCTTCCTTCC
CGCGGCCTGCTGCCGGCTCTGCGGCCTCTTCCGCGTCTTCGCCTTCGCCCTCAGACGAGTCGGATCTCCC
TTTGGGCCGCCTCCCCGCCTGGCGATGGTACCGGTGTGGAAAGTCCCCAGGCTCCCCAGCAGGCAGAAGT
ATGCAAAGCATGCATCTCAATTAGTCAGCAACCAGGTGTGGAAAGTCCCCAGGCTCCCCAGCAGGCAGAA
GTATGCAAAGCATGCATCTCAATTAGTCAGCAACCATAGTCCCGCCCCTAACTCCGCCCATCCCGCCCCT
AACTCCGCCCAGTTCCGCCCATTCTCCGCCCCATGGCTGACTAATTTTTTTTATTTATGCAGAGGCCGAG
GCCGCCTCTGCCTCTGAGCTATTCCAGAAGTAGTGAGGAGGCTTTTTTGGAGGCCTAGGCTTTTGCAAAA
AGCTCCCGGGAGCTTGTATATCCATTTTCGGATCTGATCAGCACGTGTTGACAATTAATCATCGGCATAG
TATATCGGCATAGTATAATACGACAAGGTGAGGAACTAAACCATGGCCAAGCCTTTGTCTCAAGAAGAAT
CCACCCTCATTGAAAGAGCAACGGCTACAATCAACAGCATCCCCATCTCTGAAGACTACAGCGTCGCCAG
CGCAGCTCTCTCTAGCGACGGCCGCATCTTCACTGGTGTCAATGTATATCATTTTACTGGGGGACCTTGT
GCAGAACTCGTGGTGCTGGGCACTGCTGCTGCTGCGGCAGCTGGCAACCTGACTTGTATCGTCGCGATCG
GAAATGAGAACAGGGGCATCTTGAGCCCCTGCGGACGGTGCCGACAGGTGCTTCTCGATCTGCATCCTGG
GATCAAAGCCATAGTGAAGGACAGTGATGGACAGCCGACGGCAGTTGGGATTCGTGAATTGCTGCCCTCT
GGTTATGTGTGGGAGGGCTAAGCACAATTCGAGCTCGGTACCTTTAAGACCAATGACTTACAAGGCAGCT
GTAGATCTTAGCCACTTTTTAAAAGAAAAGGGGGGACTGGAAGGGCTAATTCACTCCCAACGAAGACAAG
ATCTGCTTTTTGCTTGTACTGGGTCTCTCTGGTTAGACCAGATCTGAGCCTGGGAGCTCTCTGGCTAACT
AGGGAACCCACTGCTTAAGCCTCAATAAAGCTTGCCTTGAGTGCTTCAAGTAGTGTGTGCCCGTCTGTTG
TGTGACTCTGGTAACTAGAGATCCCTCAGACCCTTTTAGTCAGTGTGGAAAATCTCTAGCAGTAGTAGTT
CATGTCATCTTATTATTCAGTATTTATAACTTGCAAAGAAATGAATATCAGAGAGTGAGAGGAACTTGTT
TATTGCAGCTTATAATGGTTACAAATAAAGCAATAGCATCACAAATTTCACAAATAAAGCATTTTTTTCA
CTGCATTCTAGTTGTGGTTTGTCCAAACTCATCAATGTATCTTATCATGTCTGGCTCTAGCTATCCCGCC
CCTAACTCCGCCCATCCCGCCCCTAACTCCGCCCAGTTCCGCCCATTCTCCGCCCCATGGCTGACTAATT
TTTTTTATTTATGCAGAGGCCGAGGCCGCCTCGGCCTCTGAGCTATTCCAGAAGTAGTGAGGAGGCTTTT
TTGGAGGCCTAGGGACGTACCCAATTCGCCCTATAGTGAGTCGTATTACGCGCGCTCACTGGCCGTCGTT
TTACAACGTCGTGACTGGGAAAACCCTGGCGTTACCCAACTTAATCGCCTTGCAGCACATCCCCCTTTCG
CCAGCTGGCGTAATAGCGAAGAGGCCCGCACCGATCGCCCTTCCCAACAGTTGCGCAGCCTGAATGGCGA
ATGGG
[124 nt withheld, positions 4976-5099]
C
[91 nt withheld, positions 5101-5191]
A
[49 nt withheld, positions 5193-5241]
CCTTTGACGTTGGAGTCCACGTTCTTT
[37 nt withheld, positions 5269-5305]
ACCCTATCTCGGTCTATTCTTTTGATTTATAAGGGATTTTGCCGATTTCGGCCTATTGGTTAAAAAATGA
GCTGATTTAACAAAAATTTAACGCGAATTTTAACAAAATATTAACGCTTACAATTTAGGTGGCACTTTTC
GGGGAAATGTGCGCGGAACCCCTATTTGTTTATTTTTCTAAATACATTCAAATATGTATCCGCTCATGAG
ACAATAACCCTGATAAATGCTTCAATAATATTGAAAAAGGAAGAGTATGAGTATTCAACATTTCCGTGTC
GCCCTTATTCCCTTTTTTGCGGCATTTTGCCTTCCTGTTTTTGCTCACCCAGAAACGCTGGTGAAAGTAA
AAGATGCTGAAGATCAGTTGGGTGCACGAGTGGGTTACATCGAACTGGATCTCAACAGCGGTAAGATCCT
TGAGAGTTTTCGCCCCGAAGAACGTTTTCCAATGATGAGCACTTTTAAAGTTCTGCTATGTGGCGCGGTA
TTATCCCGTATTGACGCCGGGCAAGAGCAACTCGGTCGCCGCATACACTATTCTCAGAATGACTTGGTTG
AGTACTCACCAGTCACAGAAAAGCATCTTACGGATGGCATGACAGTAAGAGAATTATGCAGTGCTGCCAT
AACCATGAGTGATAACACTGCGGCCAACTTACTTCTGACAACGATCGGAGGACCGAAGGAGCTAACCGCT
TTTTTGCACAACATGGGGGATCATGTAACTCGCCTTGATCGTTGGGAACCGGAGCTGAATGAAGCCATAC
CAAACGACGAGCGTGACACCACGATGCCTGTAGCAATGGCAACAACGTTGCGCAAACTATTAACTGGCGA
ACTACTTACTCTAGCTTCCCGGCAACAATTAATAGACTGGATGGAGGCGGATAAAGTTGCAGGACCACTT
CTGCGCTCGGCCCTTCCGGCTGGCTGGTTTATTGCTGATAAATCTGGAGCCGGTGAGCGTGGGTCTCGCG
GTATCATTGCAGCACTGGGGCCAGATGGTAAGCCCTCCCGTATCGTAGTTATCTACACGACGGGGAGTCA
GGCAACTATGGATGAACGAAATAGACAGATCGCTGAGATAGGTGCCTCACTGATTAAGCATTGGTAACTG
TCAGACCAAGTTTACTCATATATACTTTAGATTGATTTAAAACTTCATTTTTAATTTAAAAGGATCTAGG
TGAAGATCCTTTTTGATAATCTCATGACCAAAATCCCTTAACGTGAGTTTTCGTTCCACTGAGCGTCAGA
CCCCGTAGAAAAGATCAAAGGATCTTCTTGAGATCCTTTTTTTCTGCGCGTAATCTGCTGCTTGCAAACA
AAAAAACCACCGCTACCAGCGGTGGTTTGTTTGCCGGATCAAGAGCTACCAACTCTTTTTCCGAAGGTAA
CTGGCTTCAGCAGAGCGCAGATACCAAATACTGTTCTTCTAGTGTAGCCGTAGTTAGGCCACCACTTCAA
GAACTCTGTAGCACCGCCTACATACCTCGCTCTGCTAATCCTGTTACCAGTGGCTGCTGCCAGTGGCGAT
AAGTCGTGTCTTACCGGGTTGGACTCAAGACGATAGTTACCGGATAAGGCGCAGCGGTCGGGCTGAACGG
GGGGTTCGTGCACACAGCCCAGCTTGGAGCGAACGACCTACACCGAACTGAGATACCTACAGCGTGAGCT
ATGAGAAAGCGCCACGCTTCCCGAAGGGAGAAAGGCGGACAGGTATCCGGTAAGCGGCAGGGTCGGAACA
GGAGAGCGCACGAGGGAGCTTCCAGGGGGAAACGCCTGGTATCTTTATAGTCCTGTCGGGTTTCGCCACC
TCTGACTTGAGCGTCGATTTTTGTGATGCTCGTCAGGGGGGCGGAGCCTATGGAAAAACGCCAGCAACGC
GGCCTTTTTACGGTTCCTGGCCTTTTGCTGGCCTTTTGCTCACATGTTCTTTCCTGCGTTATCCCCTGAT
TCTGTGGATAACCGTATTACCGCCTTTGAGTGAGCTGATACCGCTCGCCGCAGCCGAACGACCGAGCGCA
GCGAGTCAGTGAGCGAGGAAGCGGAAGAGCGCCCAATACGCAAACCGCCTCTCCCCGCGCGTTGGCCGAT
TCATTAATGCAGCTGGCACGACAGGTTTCCCGACTGGAAAGCGGGCAGTGAGCGCAACGCAATTAATGTG
AGTTAGCTCACTCATTAGGCACCCCAGGCTTTACACTTTATGCTTCCGGCTCGTATGTTGTGTGGAATTG
TGAGCGGATAACAATTTCACACAGGAAACAGCTATGACCATGATTACGCCAAGCGCGCAATTAACCCTCA
CTAAAGGGAACAAAAGCTGGAGCTGCAAGCTTAATGTAGTCTTATGCAATACTCTTGTAGTCTTGCAACA
TGGTAACGATGAGTTAGCAACATGCCTTACAAGGAGAGAAAAAGCACCGTGCATGCCGATTGGTGGAAGT
AAGGTGGTACGATCGTGCCTTATTAGGAAGGCAACAGACGGGTCTGACATGGATTGGACGAACCACTGAA
TTGCCGCATTGCAGAGATATTGTATTTAAGTGCCTAGCTCGATACATAAACGGGTCTCTCTGGTTAGACC
AGATCTGAGCCTGGGAGCTCTCTGGCTAACTAGGGAACCCACTGCTTAAGCCTCAATAAAGCTTGCCTTG
AGTGCTTCAAGTAGTGTGTGCCCGTCTGTTGTGTGACTCTGGTAACTAGAGATCCCTCAGACCCTTTTAG
TCAGTGTGGAAAATCTCTAGCAGTGGCGCCCGAACAGGGACTTGAAAGCGAAAGGGAAACCAGAGGAGCT
CTCTCGACGCAGGACTCGGCTTGCTGAAGCGCGCACGGCAAGAGGCGAGGGGCGGCGACTGGTGAGTACG
CCAAAAATTTTGACTAGCGGAGGCTAGAAGGAGAGAGATGGGTGCGAGAGCGTCAGTATTAAGCGGGGGA
GAATTAGATCGCGATGGGAAAAAATTCGGTTAAGGCCAGGGGGAAAGAAAAAATATAAATTAAAACATAT
AGTATGGGCAAGCAGGGAGCTAGAACGATTCGCAGTTAATCCTGGCCTGTTAGAAACATCAGAAGGCTGT
AGACAAATACTGGGACAGCTACAACCATCCCTTCAGACAGGATCAGAAGAACTTAGATCATTATATAATA
CAGTAGCAACCCTCTATTGTGTGCATCAAAGGATAGAGATAAAAGACACCAAGGAAGCTTTAGACAAGAT
AGAGGAAGAGCAAAACAAAAGTAAGACCACCGCACAGCAAGCGGCCGCTGATCTTCAGACCTGGAGGAGG
AGATATGAGGGACAATTGGAGAAGTGAATTATATAAATATAAAGTAGTAAAAATTGAACCATTAGGAGTA
GCACCCACCAAGGCAAAGAGAAGAGTGGTGCAGAGAGAAAAAAGAGCAGTGGGAATAGGAGCTTTGTTCC
TTGGGTTCTTGGGAGCAGCAGGAAGCACTATGGGCGCAGCGTCAATGACGCTGACGGTACAGGCCAGACA
ATTATTGTCTGGTATAGTGCAGCAGCAGAACAATTTGCTGAGGGCTATTGAGGCGCAACAGCATCTGTTG
CAACTCACAGTCTGGGGCATCAAGCAGCTCCAGGCAAGAATCCTGGCTGTGGAAAGATACCTAAAGGATC
AACAGCTCCTGGGGATTTGGGGTTGCTCTGGAAAACTCATTTGCACCACTGCTGTGCCTTGGAATGCTAG
TTGGAGTAATAAATCTCTGGAACAGATTTGGAATCACACGACCTGGATGGAGTGGGACAGAGAAATTAAC
AATTACACAAGCTTAATACACTCCTTAATTGAAGAATCGCAAAACCAGCAAGAAAAGAATGAACAAGAAT
TATTGGAATTAGATAAATGGGCAAGTTTGTGGAATTGGTTTAACATAACAAATTGGCTGTGGTATATAAA
ATTATTCATAATGATAGTAGGAGGCTTGGTAGGTTTAAGAATAGTTTTTGCTGTACTTTCTATAGTGAAT
AGAGTTAGGCAGGGATATTCACCATTATCGTTTCAGACCCACCTCCCAACCCCGAGGGGACCCGACAGGC
CCGAAGGAATAGAAGAAGAAGGTGGAGAGAGAGACAGAGACAGATCCATTCGATTAGTGAACGGATCTCG
ACGGTATCGGTTAACTTTTAAAAGAAAAGGGGGGATTGGGGGGTACAGTGCAGGGGAAAGAATAGTAGAC
ATAATAGCAACAGACATACAAACTAAAGAATTACAAAAACAAATTACAAAAATTCAAAATTTTATCGATA
AGCTTGGGAGTTCC
